Addgene plasmid #138065: MYMH 398
Purpose: A novel variant of the Anderson promoter using mRFP as a reporter gene
Depositing lab: Meng How Tan. Depositing organization: Nanyang Technological University (NTU). Publication: An Expanded Synthetic Biology Toolkit for Gene Expression Control in Acetobacteraceae. Teh MY, Ooi KH, Danny Teo SX, Bin Mansoor ME, Shaun Lim WZ, Tan MH. ACS Synth Biol. 2019 Apr 19;8(4):708-723. doi: 10.1021/acssynbio.8b00168. Epub 2019 Mar 22. PubMed 30865830.
Backbone
  Vector backbone: pSEVA-331Bb
  Vector type: Bacterial Expression
Growth in bacteria
  Bacterial resistance: Chloramphenicol, 25 μg/mL
  Growth temperature: 37°C
  Growth strain: DH5alpha
  Copy number: High Copy
Gene/Insert
  Gene/Insert name: J23101-3TG- pSEVA-331Bb- RFP
  Species: Synthetic
  Cloning method: Restriction Enzyme; 5′ cloning site Unknown (unknown if destroyed)
Terms and licenses: Academic/Nonprofit Terms; Industry Terms: Not Available to Industry
Depositor comments: High expression
How to cite: MYMH 398 was a gift from Meng How Tan (Addgene plasmid # 138065 ; http://n2t.net/addgene:138065 ; RRID:Addgene_138065)
