[The description below was written by a language model from this plasmid's Addgene catalogue record and pLannotate feature annotations shown in this document.]
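Description:
MYMH 398 is a small (about 3.8 kb) bacterial expression plasmid built on pSEVA-331Bb, a broad-host-range backbone adapted for BioBrick-style assembly. Replication depends on the pBBR1 oriV together with its cognate Rep protein, a system from Bordetella bronchiseptica that functions in many Gram-negative species beyond E. coli. An incP oriT allows the plasmid to be mobilised by conjugation when transfer functions are supplied in trans. Selection is by chloramphenicol, through the cat gene expressed from its own promoter. The record lists the plasmid as high copy and propagated in DH5alpha.

The payload is a simple constitutive reporter unit. A synthetic promoter named J23101-3TG in the catalogue, described as a novel variant of the Anderson promoter family, sits directly upstream of the mRFP1 coding sequence, a monomeric red fluorescent protein derived from Discosoma. The automated annotation labels this 35 bp promoter as J23119, the consensus member of the same family; this probably reflects the close sequence similarity among Anderson promoters rather than a different part, and the exact changes in the variant are not stated in the record. Transcription is terminated by the rrnB T1 and T7Te terminators, followed by a BioBrick suffix and the lambda t0 terminator. A further rrnB T1 terminator lies on the opposite strand upstream of the cassette and helps insulate it from backbone read-through.

Red fluorescence serves as the readout of promoter strength, and the depositor notes high expression for this variant. The plasmid belongs to a toolkit for controlling gene expression in Acetobacteraceae, where it serves as a characterised strong constitutive promoter.
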