Features (pLannotate 1.2.2; 12 found; start..end, strand, type, name):
     11..45      +  promoter       J23119 promoter: bacterial promoter (Registry of Standard Biological Parts BBa J23119)
     71..745     +  CDS            mRFP1: mRFP1 is a basic (constitutively fluorescent) red fluorescent protein published in 2002, derived from Discosoma sp.. It is reported to be a somewhat slowly-maturing monomer with low acid sensitivity.
    793..864     +  terminator     rrnB T1 terminator: transcription terminator T1 from the E. coli rrnB gene
    880..907     +  terminator     T7Te terminator: phage T7 early transcription terminator
    914..934     +  misc_feature   BioBrick suffix: universal suffix for all parts
    939..1033    +  terminator     lambda t0 terminator: transcription terminator from phage lambda
   1081..1183    +  promoter       cat promoter: promoter of the E. coli cat gene encoding chloramphenicol acetyltransferase
   1184..1840    +  CDS            cat: CAT_ECOLX - Experimental evidence at protein level: Swiss-Prot protein existence level 1. This enzyme is an effector of chloramphenicol resistance in bacteria. From Escherichia coli. This protein is used as a marker in many commonly used cloning vectors, such as pACYC184.
   1992..2100    +  oriT           oriT: incP origin of transfer
   2111..2773    -  CDS            pBBR1 Rep: replication protein for the broad-host-range plasmid pBBR1 from Bordetella bronchiseptica
   2774..3545    -  rep_origin     pBBR1 oriV: replication origin of the broad-host-range plasmid pBBR1 from Bordetella bronchiseptica; requires the pBBR1 Rep protein for replication
   3660..3746    -  terminator     rrnB T1 terminator: Escherichia coli rrnB; transcription terminator T1 from the E. coli rrnB gene
>Addgene plasmid #138065 | MYMH 398 | addgene full sequence | sequence record 274930 | Addgene NGS Result
AGGAGAATTCTTGACAGCTAGCTCAGTCCTAGGTATTATGCTAGCACTAGTGAAAGAGGAGAAATACTAG
ATGGCTTCCTCCGAAGACGTTATCAAAGAGTTCATGCGTTTCAAAGTTCGTATGGAAGGTTCCGTTAACG
GTCACGAGTTCGAAATCGAAGGTGAAGGTGAAGGTCGTCCGTACGAAGGTACCCAGACCGCTAAACTGAA
AGTTACCAAAGGTGGTCCGCTGCCGTTCGCTTGGGACATCCTGTCCCCGCAGTTCCAGTACGGTTCCAAA
GCTTACGTTAAACACCCGGCTGACATCCCGGACTACCTGAAACTGTCCTTCCCGGAAGGTTTCAAATGGG
AACGTGTTATGAACTTCGAAGACGGTGGTGTTGTTACCGTTACCCAGGACTCCTCCCTGCAAGACGGTGA
GTTCATCTACAAAGTTAAACTGCGTGGTACCAACTTCCCGTCCGACGGTCCGGTTATGCAGAAAAAAACC
ATGGGTTGGGAAGCTTCCACCGAACGTATGTACCCGGAAGACGGTGCTCTGAAAGGTGAAATCAAAATGC
GTCTGAAACTGAAAGACGGTGGTCACTACGACGCTGAAGTTAAAACCACCTACATGGCTAAAAAACCGGT
TCAGCTGCCGGGTGCTTACAAAACCGACATCAAACTGGACATCACCTCCCACAACGAAGACTACACCATC
GTTGAACAGTACGAACGTGCTGAAGGTCGTCACTCCACCGGTGCTTAATAACGCTGATAGTGCTAGTGTA
GATCGCTACTAGAGCCAGGCATCAAATAAAACGAAAGGCTCAGTCGAAAGACTGGGCCTTTCGTTTTATC
TGTTGTTTGTCGGTGAACGCTCTCTACTAGAGTCACACTGGCTCACCTTCGGGTGGGCCTTTCTGCGTTT
ATATACTAGAAGCGGCCGCTGCAGCTTGGACTCCTGTTGATAGATCCAGTAATGACCTCAGAACTCCATC
TGGATTTGTTCAGAACGCTCGGTTGCCGCCGGGCGTTTTTTATTGGTGAGAATCCAGGGGTCCCCAATAA
TTACGATTTAAATTGGCGAAAATGAGACGTTGATCGGCACGTAAGAGGTTCCAACTTTCACCATAATGAA
ATAAGATCACTACCGGGCGTATTTTTTGAGTTATCGAGATTTTCAGGAGCTAAGGAAGCTAAAATGGAGA
AAAAAATCACTGGATATACCACCGTTGATATATCCCAATGGCATCGTAAAGAACATTTTGAGGCATTTCA
GTCAGTTGCTCAATGTACCTATAACCAGACCGTTCAGCTGGATATTACGGCCTTTTTAAAGACCGTAAAG
AAAAATAAGCACAAGTTTTATCCGGCCTTTATTCACATTCTTGCCCGCCTGATGAATGCTCATCCGGAAT
TTCGTATGGCAATGAAAGACGGTGAGCTGGTGATATGGGATAGTGTTCACCCTTGTTACACCGTTTTCCA
TGAGCAAACTGAAACGTTTTCATCGCTCTGGAGTGAATACCACGACGATTTCCGGCAGTTTCTACACATA
TATTCGCAAGATGTGGCGTGTTACGGTGAAAACCTGGCCTATTTCCCTAAAGGGTTTATTGAGAATATGT
TTTTCGTCTCAGCCAATCCCTGGGTGAGTTTCACCAGTTTTGATTTAAACGTGGCCAATATGGACAACTT
CTTCGCCCCCGTTTTCACCATGGGCAAATATTATACGCAAGGCGACAAGGTGCTGATGCCGCTGGCGATT
CAGGTTCATCATGCCGTTTGTGATGGCTTCCATGTCGGCAGAATGCTTAATGAATTACAACAGTACTGCG
ATGAGTGGCAGGGCGGGGCGTAATTTGACTTTTGTCCTTTTCCGCTGCATAACCCTGCTTCGGGGTCATT
ATAGCGATTTTTTCGGTATATCCATCCTTTTTCGCACGATATACAGGATTTTGCCAAAGGGTTCGTGTAG
ACTTTCCTTGGTGTATCCAACGGCGTCAGCCGGGCAGGATAGGTGAAGTAGGCCCACCCGCGAGCGGGTG
TTCCTTCTTCACTGTCCCTTATTCGCACCTGGCGGTGCTCAACGGGAATCCTGCTCTGCGAGGCTGGCCG
TAGGCCGGCCCTACCGGCGCGGCAGCGTTACCCGTGTCGGCGGCTCCAACGGCTCGCCATCGTCCAGAAA
ACACGGCTCATCGGGCATCGGCAGGCGCTGCTGCCCGCGCCGTTCCCATTCCTCCGTTTCGGTCAAGGCT
GGCAGGTCTGGTTCCATGCCCGGAATGCCGGGCTGGCTGGGCGGCTCCTCGCCGGGGCCGGTCGGTAGTT
GCTGCTCGCCCGGATACAGGGTCGGGATGCGGCGCAGGTCGCCATGCCCCAACAGCGATTCGTCCTGGTC
GTCGTGATCAACCACCACGGCGGCACTGAACACCGACAGGCGCAACTGGTCGCGGGGCTGGCCCCACGCC
ACGCGGTCATTGACCACGTAGGCCGACACGGTGCCGGGGCCGTTGAGCTTCACGACGGAGATCCAGCGCT
CGGCCACCAAGTCCTTGACTGCGTATTGGACCGTCCGCAAAGAACGTCCGATGAGCTTGGAAAGTGTCTT
CTGGCTGACCACCACGGCGTTCTGGTGGCCCATCTGCGCCACGAGGTGATGCAGCAGCATTGCCGCCGTG
GGTTTCCTCGCAATAAGCCCGGCCCACGCCTCATGCGCTTTGCGTTCCGTTTGCACCCAGTGACCGGGCT
TGTTCTTGGCTTGAATGCCGATTTCTCTGGACTGCGTGGCCATGCTTATCTCCATGCGGTAGGGGTGCCG
CACGGTTGCGGCACCATGCGCAATCAGCTGCAACTTTTCGGCAGCGCGACAACAATTATGCGTTGCGTAA
AAGTGGCAGTCAATTACAGATTTTCTTTAACCTACGCAATGAGCTATTGCGGGGGGTGCCGCAATGAGCT
GTTGCGTACCCCCCTTTTTTAAGTTGTTGATTTTTAAGTCTTTCGCATTTCGCCCTATATCTAGTTCTTT
GGTGCCCAAAGAAGGGCACCCCTGCGGGGTTCCCCCACGCCTTCGGCGCGGCTCCCCCTCCGGCAAAAAG
TGGCCCCTCCGGGGCTTGTTGATCGACTGCGCGGCCTTCGGCCTTGCCCAAGGTGGCGCTGCCCCCTTGG
AACCCCCGCACTCGCCGCCGTGAGGCTCGGGGGGCAGGCGGGCGGGCTTCGCCCTTCGACTGCCCCCACT
CGCATAGGCTTGGGTCGTTCCAGGCGCGTCAAGGCCAAGCCGCTGCGCGGTCGCTGCGCGAGCCTTGACC
CGCCTTCCACTTGGTGTCCAACCGGCAAGCGAAGCGCGCAGGCCGCAGGCCGGAGGCTTTTCCCCAGAGA
AAATTAAAAAAATTGATGGGGCAAGGCCGCAGGCCGCGCAGTTGGAGCCGGTGGGTATGTGGTCGAAGGC
TGGGTAGCCGGTGGGCAATCCCTGTGGTCAAGCTCGTGGGCAGGCGCAGCCTGTCCATCAGCTTGTCCAG
CAGGGTTGTCCACGGGCCGAGCGAAGCGAGCCAGCCGGTGGCCGCTCGCGGCCATCGTCCACATATCCAC
GGGCTGGCAAGGGAGCGCAGCGACCGCGCAGGGCGAAGCCCGGAGAGCAAGCCCGTAGGGGGGGCGCGCC
CAGCTGTCTAGGGCGGCGGATTTGTCCTACTCAGGAGAGCGTTCACCGACAAACAACAGATAAAACGAAA
GGCCCAGTCTTTCGACTGAGCCTTTCGTTTTATTTGATGCCTTTAATTAAAGCGGATAACAATTTCACAC
